Addgene plasmid #234152: pAIP4_6BIO
Purpose: Heterologous protein expression of clan CA, family C40, NlpC/P60 superfamily cysteine peptidase in Escherichia coli
Depositing lab: Christopher Bahl. Depositing organization: AI Proteins. Publication: Facile, high-throughput protein purification enabled by high-efficiency protease elution. Cárcamo Noriega EN, Truebridge IS, Teets FD 3rd, Bowman JW 3rd, Rodriguez N, Howard TA, Bahl CD. Protein Sci. 2026 Sep;35(9):e70746. doi: 10.1002/pro.70746. PubMed 42555168.
Backbone
  Vector backbone: pET29b
  Backbone size w/o insert (bp): 5679
  Vector type: Bacterial Expression
Growth in bacteria
  Bacterial resistance: Kanamycin, 50 μg/mL
  Growth temperature: 37°C
  Growth strain: DH10B
  Copy number: High Copy
Gene/Insert
  Gene/Insert name: 6BIO (alt names: A2D7D7_TRIVA; Clan CA, family C40, NlpC/P60 superfamily cysteine peptidase)
  Species: Trichomonas vaginalis
  Insert size (bp): 834
  Entrez Gene: TVAG_298080 (a.k.a. TVAG_298080)
  Promoter: T7
  Tag / fusion protein: 10x HisTag-Smt3 (N terminal on backbone)
  Cloning method: Golden Gate
  Sequencing primers: 5′ T7-promoter; 3′ T7-Term
Resource information
  A portion of this plasmid was derived from a plasmid made by: Synthetic DNA
Terms and licenses: Academic/Nonprofit Terms; Industry Terms
Depositor comments: 5' cloning site: BsaI (destroyed), 3' cloning site: BsaI (destroyed)
How to cite: pAIP4_6BIO was a gift from Christopher Bahl (Addgene plasmid # 234152 ; http://n2t.net/addgene:234152 ; RRID:Addgene_234152)
