[The description below was written by a language model from this plasmid's Addgene catalogue record and pLannotate feature annotations shown in this document.]
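Description:
pAIP4_6BIO is a bacterial expression plasmid built on the pET29b backbone for producing a Trichomonas vaginalis cysteine peptidase in Escherichia coli. The insert, named 6BIO (TVAG_298080), is an 834 bp coding sequence for a clan CA, family C40, NlpC/P60 superfamily enzyme. It was derived from synthetic DNA and installed by Golden Gate assembly, with the flanking BsaI sites destroyed in the process. The plasmid is selected with kanamycin through an aminoglycoside phosphotransferase gene. It replicates from a ColE1/pMB1-type origin accompanied by the bom region and the rop gene, and it also carries an f1 phage origin. The catalogue lists it as high copy, although rop normally moderates copy number. Short tetracycline-resistance fragments flanking lacI are remnants of the pBR322-derived backbone.

Expression is driven by a T7 promoter followed by a lac operator and the efficient phage T7 gene 10 ribosome binding site. The plasmid-borne lacI gene supplies repressor, so transcription depends on T7 RNA polymerase in the host and is inducible with IPTG. A T7 terminator closes the unit. The peptidase is fused at its N terminus to a 10x His tag and yeast Smt3 (SUMO), both contributed by the backbone. The His tag allows metal-affinity capture, and Smt3 typically aids solubility and can be removed by a SUMO-specific protease.

The annotation also detects a short His-tag fragment and a fragment of a T7 gene 10B-derived solubility tag between the insert region and the terminator. The record does not say whether these lie in frame with the expressed protein. The insert itself has no entry in the feature table. The associated publication concerns high-throughput protein purification using protease elution, which fits this tag arrangement.
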