Features (pLannotate 1.2.2; 20 found; start..end, strand, type, name):
     31..78      +  terminator     T7 terminator: transcription terminator for bacteriophage T7 RNA polymerase
    115..543     +  rep_origin     f1 ori (sequence partly withheld): f1 bacteriophage origin of replication; arrow indicates direction of (+) strand synthesis
    596..653     +  promoter       AmpR promoter (fragment): bla
    662..1477    -  CDS            KanR: aminoglycoside phosphotransferase; aph(3')-Ia; confers resistance to kanamycin in bacteria or G418 (Geneticin®) in eukaryotes
   1599..2187    +  rep_origin     ori: high-copy-number ColE1/pMB1/pBR322/pUC origin of replication
   2373..2512    -  misc_feature   bom: basis of mobility region from pBR322
   2614..2805    -  CDS            rop: Rop protein, which maintains plasmids at low copy number; rop
   2822..3202    +  CDS            YPB1_ECOLX: Protein predicted: Swiss-Prot protein existence level 4. From Escherichia coli.
   3274..3565    -  CDS            TcR (fragment): tetracycline efflux protein; tet; confers resistance to tetracycline
   3580..3601    -  protein_bind   CAP binding site: CAP binding activates transcription in the presence of cAMP. E. coli catabolite activator protein
   3614..4696    -  CDS            lacI: lac repressor; lacI; The lac repressor binds to the lac operator to inhibit transcription in E. coli. This inhibition can be relieved by adding lactose or isopropyl-β-D-thiogalactopyranoside (IPTG).
   4697..4774    -  promoter       lacI promoter: lacI
   4782..5061    -  CDS            TcR (fragment): tetracycline efflux protein; tet; confers resistance to tetracycline
   5087..5105    +  promoter       T7 promoter: promoter for bacteriophage T7 RNA polymerase
   5106..5130    +  protein_bind   lac operator: The lac repressor binds to the lac operator to inhibit transcription in E. coli. This inhibition can be relieved by adding lactose or isopropyl-β-D-thiogalactopyranoside (IPTG). lac repressor encoded by lacI
   5145..5167    +  RBS            RBS: efficient ribosome binding site from bacteriophage T7 gene 10 (Olins and Rangwala, 1989)
   5199..5218    +  CDS            7xHis (fragment): 6xHis affinity tag
   5226..5522    +  CDS            SMT3: SMT3_YEAST - Experimental evidence at protein level: Swiss-Prot protein existence level 1. Not known; suppressor of MIF2 mutations. From Saccharomyces cerevisiae (strain ATCC 204508 / S288c) (Baker's yeast).
   6378..6395    +  CDS            9xHis (fragment): 9xHis affinity tag
   6405..23      +  CDS            SET1 (fragment) (across the origin): solubility-enhancement tag derived from T7 phage gene 10B
>Addgene plasmid #234152 | pAIP4_6BIO | addgene full sequence | sequence record 464118 | Addgene NGS Result
GAGTTGGCTGCTGCCACCGCTGAGCAATAACTAGCATAACCCCTTGGGGCCTCTAAACGGGTCTTGAGGG
GTTTTTTGCTGAAAGGAGGAACTATATCCGGATTGGCGAATGGG
[124 nt withheld, positions 115-238]
C
[91 nt withheld, positions 240-330]
A
[49 nt withheld, positions 332-380]
CCTTTGACGTTGGAGTCCACGTTCTTT
[37 nt withheld, positions 408-444]
ACCCTATCTCGGTCTATTCTTTTGATTTATAAGGGATTTTGCCGATTTCGGCCTATTGGTTAAAAAATGA
GCTGATTTAACAAAAATTTAACGCGAATTTTAACAAAATATTAACGCTTACAATTTAGGTGGCACTTTTC
GGGGAAATGTGCGCGGAACCCCTATTTGTTTATTTTTCTAAATACATTCAAATATGTATCCGCTCATGAA
TTAATTCTTAGAAAAACTCATCGAGCATCAAATGAAACTGCAATTTATTCATATCAGGATTATCAATACC
ATATTTTTGAAAAAGCCGTTTCTGTAATGAAGGAGAAAACTCACCGAGGCAGTTCCATAGGATGGCAAGA
TCCTGGTATCGGTCTGCGATTCCGACTCGTCCAACATCAATACAACCTATTAATTTCCCCTCGTCAAAAA
TAAGGTTATCAAGTGAGAAATCACCATGAGTGACGACTGAATCCGGTGAGAATGGCAAAAGTTTATGCAT
TTCTTTCCAGACTTGTTCAACAGGCCAGCCATTACGCTCGTCATCAAAATCACTCGCATCAACCAAACCG
TTATTCATTCGTGATTGCGCCTGAGCGAGACGAAATACGCGATCGCTGTTAAAAGGACAATTACAAACAG
GAATCGAATGCAACCGGCGCAGGAACACTGCCAGCGCATCAACAATATTTTCACCTGAATCAGGATATTC
TTCTAATACCTGGAATGCTGTTTTCCCGGGGATCGCAGTGGTGAGTAACCATGCATCATCAGGAGTACGG
ATAAAATGCTTGATGGTCGGAAGAGGCATAAATTCCGTCAGCCAGTTTAGTCTGACCATCTCATCTGTAA
CATCATTGGCAACGCTACCTTTGCCATGTTTCAGAAACAACTCTGGCGCATCGGGCTTCCCATACAATCG
ATAGATTGTCGCACCTGATTGCCCGACATTATCGCGAGCCCATTTATACCCATATAAATCAGCATCCATG
TTGGAATTTAATCGCGGCCTAGAGCAAGACGTTTCCCGTTGAATATGGCTCATAACACCCCTTGTATTAC
TGTTTATGTAAGCAGACAGTTTTATTGTTCATGACCAAAATCCCTTAACGTGAGTTTTCGTTCCACTGAG
CGTCAGACCCCGTAGAAAAGATCAAAGGATCTTCTTGAGATCCTTTTTTTCTGCGCGTAATCTGCTGCTT
GCAAACAAAAAAACCACCGCTACCAGCGGTGGTTTGTTTGCCGGATCAAGAGCTACCAACTCTTTTTCCG
AAGGTAACTGGCTTCAGCAGAGCGCAGATACCAAATACTGTCCTTCTAGTGTAGCCGTAGTTAGGCCACC
ACTTCAAGAACTCTGTAGCACCGCCTACATACCTCGCTCTGCTAATCCTGTTACCAGTGGCTGCTGCCAG
TGGCGATAAGTCGTGTCTTACCGGGTTGGACTCAAGACGATAGTTACCGGATAAGGCGCAGCGGTCGGGC
TGAACGGGGGGTTCGTGCACACAGCCCAGCTTGGAGCGAACGACCTACACCGAACTGAGATACCTACAGC
GTGAGCTATGAGAAAGCGCCACGCTTCCCGAAGGGAGAAAGGCGGACAGGTATCCGGTAAGCGGCAGGGT
CGGAACAGGAGAGCGCACGAGGGAGCTTCCAGGGGGAAACGCCTGGTATCTTTATAGTCCTGTCGGGTTT
CGCCACCTCTGACTTGAGCGTCGATTTTTGTGATGCTCGTCAGGGGGGCGGAGCCTATGGAAAAACGCCA
GCAACGCGGCCTTTTTACGGTTCCTGGCCTTTTGCTGGCCTTTTGCTCACATGTTCTTTCCTGCGTTATC
CCCTGATTCTGTGGATAACCGTATTACCGCCTTTGAGTGAGCTGATACCGCTCGCCGCAGCCGAACGACC
GAGCGCAGCGAGTCAGTGAGCGAGGAAGCGGAAGAGCGCCTGATGCGGTATTTTCTCCTTACGCATCTGT
GCGGTATTTCACACCGCAATGGTGCACTCTCAGTACAATCTGCTCTGATGCCGCATAGTTAAGCCAGTAT
ACACTCCGCTATCGCTACGTGACTGGGTCATGGCTGCGCCCCGACACCCGCCAACACCCGCTGACGCGCC
CTGACGGGCTTGTCTGCTCCCGGCATCCGCTTACAGACAAGCTGTGACCGTCTCCGGGAGCTGCATGTGT
CAGAGGTTTTCACCGTCATCACCGAAACGCGCGAGGCAGCTGCGGTAAAGCTCATCAGCGTGGTCGTGAA
GCGATTCACAGATGTCTGCCTGTTCATCCGCGTCCAGCTCGTTGAGTTTCTCCAGAAGCGTTAATGTCTG
GCTTCTGATAAAGCGGGCCATGTTAAGGGCGGTTTTTTCCTGTTTGGTCACTGATGCCTCCGTGTAAGGG
GGATTTCTGTTCATGGGGGTAATGATACCGATGAAACGAGAGAGGATGCTCACGATACGGGTTACTGATG
ATGAACATGCCCGGTTACTGGAACGTTGTGAGGGTAAACAACTGGCGGTATGGATGCGGCGGGACCAGAG
AAAAATCACTCAGGGTCAATGCCAGCGCTTCGTTAATACAGATGTAGGTGTTCCACAGGGTAGCCAGCAG
CATCCTGCGATGCAGATCCGGAACATAATGGTGCAGGGCGCTGACTTCCGCGTTTCCAGACTTTACGAAA
CACGGAAACCGAAGACCATTCATGTTGTTGCTCAGGTCGCAGACGTTTTGCAGCAGCAGTCGCTTCACGT
TCGCTCGCGTATCGGTGATTCATTCTGCTAACCAGTAAGGCAACCCCGCCAGCCTAGCCGGGTCCTCAAC
GACAGGAGCACGATCATGCGCACCCGTGGGGCCGCCATGCCGGCGATAATGGCCTGCTTCTCGCCGAAAC
GTTTGGTGGCGGGACCAGTGACGAAGGCTTGAGCGAGGGCGTGCAAGATTCCGAATACCGCAAGCGACAG
GCCGATCATCGTCGCGCTCCAGCGAAAGCGGTCCTCGCCGAAAATGACCCAGAGCGCTGCCGGCACCTGT
CCTACGAGTTGCATGATAAAGAAGACAGTCATAAGTGCGGCGACGATAGTCATGCCCCGCGCCCACCGGA
AGGAGCTGACTGGGTTGAAGGCTCTCAAGGGCATCGGTCGAGATCCCGGTGCCTAATGAGTGAGCTAACT
TACATTAATTGCGTTGCGCTCACTGCCCGCTTTCCAGTCGGGAAACCTGTCGTGCCAGCTGCATTAATGA
ATCGGCCAACGCGCGGGGAGAGGCGGTTTGCGTATTGGGCGCCAGGGTGGTTTTTCTTTTCACCAGTGAG
ACGGGCAACAGCTGATTGCCCTTCACCGCCTGGCCCTGAGAGAGTTGCAGCAAGCGGTCCACGCTGGTTT
GCCCCAGCAGGCGAAAATCCTGTTTGATGGTGGTTAACGGCGGGATATAACATGAGCTGTCTTCGGTATC
GTCGTATCCCACTACCGAGATGTCCGCACCAACGCGCAGCCCGGACTCGGTAATGGCGCGCATTGCGCCC
AGCGCCATCTGATCGTTGGCAACCAGCATCGCAGTGGGAACGATGCCCTCATTCAGCATTTGCATGGTTT
GTTGAAAACCGGACATGGCACTCCAGTCGCCTTCCCGTTCCGCTATCGGCTGAATTTGATTGCGAGTGAG
ATATTTATGCCAGCCAGCCAGACGCAGACGCGCCGAGACAGAACTTAATGGGCCCGCTAACAGCGCGATT
TGCTGGTGACCCAATGCGACCAGATGCTCCACGCCCAGTCGCGTACCGTCTTCATGGGAGAAAATAATAC
TGTTGATGGGTGTCTGGTCAGAGACATCAAGAAATAACGCCGGAACATTAGTGCAGGCAGCTTCCACAGC
AATGGCATCCTGGTCATCCAGCGGATAGTTAATGATCAGCCCACTGACGCGTTGCGCGAGAAGATTGTGC
ACCGCCGCTTTACAGGCTTCGACGCCGCTTCGTTCTACCATCGACACCACCACGCTGGCACCCAGTTGAT
CGGCGCGAGATTTAATCGCCGCGACAATTTGCGACGGCGCGTGCAGGGCCAGACTGGAGGTGGCAACGCC
AATCAGCAACGACTGTTTGCCCGCCAGTTGTTGTGCCACGCGGTTGGGAATGTAATTCAGCTCCGCCATC
GCCGCTTCCACTTTTTCCCGCGTTTTCGCAGAAACGTGGCTGGCCTGGTTCACCACGCGGGAAACGGTCT
GATAAGAGACACCGGCATACTCTGCGACATCGTATAACGTTACTGGTTTCACATTCACCACCCTGAATTG
ACTCTCTTCCGGGCGCTATCATGCCATACCGCGAAAGGTTTTGCGCCATTCGATGGTGTCCGGGATCTCG
ACGCTCTCCCTTATGCGACTCCTGCATTAGGAAGCAGCCCAGTAGTAGGTTGAGGCCGTTGAGCACCGCC
GCCGCAAGGAATGGTGCATGCAAGGAGATGGCGCCCAACAGTCCCCCGGCCACGGGGCCTGCCACCATAC
CCACGCCGAAACAAGCGCTCATGAGCCCGAAGTGGCGAGCCCGATCTTCCCCATCGGTGATGTCGGCGAT
ATAGGCGCCAGCAACCGCACCTGTGGCGCCGGTGATGCCGGCCACGATGCGTCCGGCGTAGAGGATCGAG
ATCGATCTCGATCCCGCGAAATTAATACGACTCACTATAGGGGAATTGTGAGCGGATAACAATTCCCCTC
TAGAAATAATTTTGTTTAACTTTAAGAAGGAGATATACATATGATGGCGAAGATTCATCACCATCATCAC
CATCACCATCACCACGGTAGCCTGCAAGATTCGGAAGTCAACCAAGAAGCAAAGCCGGAAGTCAAGCCGG
AAGTGAAACCGGAAACCCATATTAACCTGAAAGTTAGTGACGGCAGCTCTGAAATTTTCTTTAAGATCAA
AAAGACCACGCCGCTGCGTCGCCTGATGGAAGCGTTTGCCAAACGTCAGGGCAAGGAAATGGATAGCCTG
CGTTTCCTGTATGACGGTATTCGCATCCAGGCAGATCAAGCGCCGGAAGACCTGGACATGGAAGACAACG
ACATCATTGAAGCCCACCGTGAACAGATTGGCGGCTCTGGAGGACCCGGGATGTTGTCAATACTATTAAG
TGCGTCCTCGTCCTATCAAACCCAAACCATTGGCCGTTTGACCACCCCGGGTACTAACCTGGTGAAGGCG
TATAAAAGCTCAAATCCAGACCTGGCTCGTAATTGTTATTGGCTGTACTTCGACTATTACGTTCACATCC
TCGGTTACGAGAACGGCTTCGCCCACGTGCGCATCGGCACCGAGGACTGCTGGATTTCCAAAGATTCTCT
GGAGGAGATCACCATCCCGACGCAGAGCGTTACCGAGGCAAATATTTATAGCGAACCGAGCAGAACGGGC
ACGATAGTTCGTTACGTCCCGGCAAACTCTCAGGTTACCATCTTAGACTTCAACTGCGACGGTTTTTACC
GCATTAACTATCGTGGTTACATCGGCTACATCCTGGAAGACGCGCTGCAGTATAAATGGAAACAAATTGA
CGGCGCTAATGATGGTGAACGTGCGGCTAACTTGGTAAAAACCAAGCTGGGTTGTAAATACATTTTGGGT
ATGAGCGGTCCGGATACCTACGATTGCAGCGGTCTGATGCAGTGGGCGTATAATCGCCTGGACATCTTTA
TGCACCGTACTGCCGATGTGCAGGACCTTCACGGCCAACTGATTGAAGACGCGCAGGACATCCTGCCGGG
CGATATCATCACGTTTCGTACCGATAGCGATAACCCGATGCTTGTGACCCATGTTGGTATGTATGTGGGA
AACGGCCAATTTATTCATGCATCTACGAACGGTTATGTCGTGAAGTACCAGGACTTCTACAAGTACCCGT
ATCCGGTTAGCACCATCCGCCGTTACTGGACCAAGGGTTCGTAATGACTCGAGCACCACCACCACCACCA
CTGAGATCCGGCTGCTAACAAAGCCCGAAAGGAAGCT
